Addgene plasmid #159653: pMin-DHS-4D-GFP
Purpose: Reporter plasmid for the DHS-4D Otx2 enhancer element.
Depositing lab: Joseph Brzezinski. Depositing organization: University of Colorado Denver and Anschutz Medical Campus. Publication: Initiation of Otx2 expression in the developing mouse retina requires a unique enhancer and either Ascl1 or Neurog2 activity. Kaufman ML, Goodson NB, Park KU, Schwanke M, Office E, Schneider SR, Abraham J, Hensley A, Jones KL, Brzezinski JA. Development. 2021 Jun 15;148(12). pii: 269198. doi: 10.1242/dev.199399. Epub 2021 Jun 18. PubMed 34143204.
Backbone
  Vector backbone: pMin-GFP
  Vector type: Mammalian Expression
Growth in bacteria
  Bacterial resistance: Kanamycin, 50 μg/mL
  Growth temperature: 37°C
  Growth strain: NEB Stable
  Copy number: High Copy
Gene/Insert
  Gene/Insert name: DHS-4D
  Species: M. musculus (mouse)
  Promoter: TATA
  Cloning method: Gibson Cloning
Terms and licenses: Academic/Nonprofit Terms; Industry Terms: Not Available to Industry
How to cite: pMin-DHS-4D-GFP was a gift from Joseph Brzezinski (Addgene plasmid # 159653 ; http://n2t.net/addgene:159653 ; RRID:Addgene_159653)
