[The description below was written by a language model from this plasmid's Addgene catalogue record and pLannotate feature annotations shown in this document.]
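Description:
pMin-DHS-4D-GFP is a mammalian enhancer-reporter plasmid built on the pMin-GFP backbone, designed to test the activity of DHS-4D, a mouse genomic element associated with Otx2 regulation. The sequenced record is about 4.8 kb. In bacteria it is maintained at high copy from a ColE1/pUC-type origin and selected with kanamycin. Resistance comes from a Tn5 NeoR/KanR (aminoglycoside phosphotransferase) gene placed behind both a bacterial bla-type promoter and the SV40 early promoter, and followed by an HSV TK polyadenylation signal. This dual-promoter layout means the same marker could in principle also confer G418 resistance in mammalian cells. An f1 origin is present as well, a standard element allowing single-stranded DNA production.

The reporter cassette consists of a minimal TATA-box promoter with low basal activity driving EGFP, which is followed by three tandem copies of the SV40 large T antigen nuclear localization signal and an SV40 poly(A) signal, so the fluorescent signal should concentrate in nuclei. The DHS-4D insert was introduced by Gibson cloning. It is not annotated as a feature, but an unannotated stretch of roughly 500 bp lying between two multiple cloning site fragments immediately upstream of the minimal promoter is the likely position of the enhancer. Because the minimal promoter alone gives little expression, GFP output reports whether the upstream element can activate transcription in a given cell type. The associated publication concerns the initiation of Otx2 expression in the developing mouse retina, consistent with using this plasmid to assay where and when the DHS-4D enhancer is active.
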