Features (pLannotate 1.2.2; 19 found; start..end, strand, type, name):
     16..58      +  misc_feature   MCS (fragment): multiple cloning site
    577..596     +  misc_feature   MCS (fragment): multiple cloning site
    605..635     +  promoter       minP: minimal TATA-box promoter with low basal activity
    653..1369    +  CDS            EGFP: EGFP is a basic (constitutively fluorescent) green fluorescent protein published in 1996, derived from Aequorea victoria. It is reported to be a rapidly-maturing weak dimer with moderate acid sensitivity.
   1377..1393    +  misc_feature   MCS (fragment): multiple cloning site
   1397..1417    +  CDS            SV40 NLS: nuclear localization signal of SV40 (simian virus 40) large T antigen
   1421..1441    +  CDS            SV40 NLS: nuclear localization signal of SV40 (simian virus 40) large T antigen
   1445..1465    +  CDS            SV40 NLS: nuclear localization signal of SV40 (simian virus 40) large T antigen
   1502..1585    +  CDS            large T antigen (fragment): large T antigen from SV40 (simian virus 40)
   1608..1729    +  polyA_signal   SV40 poly(A) signal: SV40 polyadenylation signal
   1763..2191    -  rep_origin     f1 ori (sequence partly withheld): f1 bacteriophage origin of replication; arrow indicates direction of (+) strand synthesis
   2218..2322    +  promoter       AmpR promoter: bla
   2365..2436    +  promoter       SV40 promoter (fragment): SV40 enhancer and early promoter
   2463..2673    +  promoter       SV40 promoter: SV40 early promoter
   2716..3510    +  CDS            NeoR/KanR: aminoglycoside phosphotransferase from Tn5; aph(3')-II (or nptII); confers resistance to neomycin, kanamycin, and G418 (Geneticin®)
   3531..3683    +  CDS            ble (fragment): BLE_KLEPN - Experimental evidence at protein level: Swiss-Prot protein existence level 1. Binding protein with a strong affinity to the bleomycin family of antibiotics. Binds to CL990; an antimitotic-antibiotic compound. From Klebsiella pneumoniae.
   3742..3789    +  polyA_signal   HSV TK poly(A) signal: herpes simplex virus thymidine kinase polyadenylation signal (Cole and Stacy, 1985)
   3880..3896    -  polyA_signal   bGH poly(A) signal (fragment): bovine growth hormone polyadenylation signal
   4118..4706    +  rep_origin     ori: high-copy-number ColE1/pMB1/pBR322/pUC origin of replication
>Addgene plasmid #159653 | pMin-DHS-4D-GFP | addgene full sequence | sequence record 326981 | Addgene NGS Result
ATGCATTAGTTATTACTAGCGCTACCGGACTCAGATCTCGAGCTCAAGCTTCGAATTCGACCTCCACCCC
TCACCTCTTCTCTCTTCTCCCCTTGTTTGGCTACTGGCTCAGAGGCTGCAGTGCAGACCCTGTTGCTCTG
GTGGCACGTGCAGTGTACACGGCATATGGCTGGCTGGTCGTACACAGAAGAGGATAACTGAAGCCAAACA
GACCCAGCGCTGTTATTACAGCAGATGGGGGGAAGCGTGGCATTCAATATTTAGACAGATGCCACCTCCT
TATTCCACCTGTCTGGAAGTTGGACATTATACAGAACGAGTGTCTGTCTAATGAGGAAGGAAACAAAGGG
CGCGTTTATGAAGCTCGGCAGAGCGGCGTGTTTGCTGAGCAGGCACAATATAATTGTTGACCATAACAAT
AAACGTGAACTGCTTGCTACTGGTCGGAACCGCTGATACAGGAGCACAATTACAGTAGGAGCGAGGGGTG
GCTGGTTTTGCCACCTGCTTTGGTCTTTAATTTGGGTGAATGAACACTAGATGGGACTCGGTGTAGGAGA
CGCAAGCCTGGAAGAAGGTACCGCGGGCCCGGGATCGGCGCGCCAGAGGGTATATAATGGAAGCTCGACT
TCCAGATCCACCGGTCGCCACCATGGTGAGCAAGGGCGAGGAGCTGTTCACCGGGGTGGTGCCCATCCTG
GTCGAGCTGGACGGCGACGTAAACGGCCACAAGTTCAGCGTGTCCGGCGAGGGCGAGGGCGATGCCACCT
ACGGCAAGCTGACCCTGAAGTTCATCTGCACCACCGGCAAGCTGCCCGTGCCCTGGCCCACCCTCGTGAC
CACCCTGACCTACGGCGTGCAGTGCTTCAGCCGCTACCCCGACCACATGAAGCAGCACGACTTCTTCAAG
TCCGCCATGCCCGAAGGCTACGTCCAGGAGCGCACCATCTTCTTCAAGGACGACGGCAACTACAAGACCC
GCGCCGAGGTGAAGTTCGAGGGCGACACCCTAGTGAACCGCATCGAGCTGAAGGGCATCGACTTCAAGGA
GGACGGCAACATCCTGGGGCACAAGCTGGAGTACAACTACAACAGCCACAACGTCTATATCATGGCCGAC
AAGCAGAAGAACGGCATCAAGGTGAACTTCAAGATCCGCCACAACATCGAGGACGGCAGCGTGCAGCTCG
CCGACCACTACCAGCAGAACACCCCCATCGGCGACGGCCCCGTGCTGCTGCCCGACAACCACTACCTGAG
CACCCAGTCCGCCCTGAGCAAAGACCCCAACGAGAAGCGCGATCACATGGTCCTGCTGGAGTTCGTGACC
GCCGCCGGGATCACTCTCGGCATGGACGAGCTGTACAAGCGGCCGCGACTCAGATCTCGAGCTGATCCAA
AAAAGAAGAGAAAGGTAGATCCAAAAAAGAAGAGAAAGGTAGATCCAAAAAAGAAGAGAAAGGTAGGATC
CACCGGATCTAGATAAGCGGCCGCGACTCTAGATCATAATCAGCCATACCACATTTGTAGAGGTTTTACT
TGCTTTAAAAAACCTCCCACACCTCCCCCTGAACCTGAAACATAAAATGAATGCAATTGTTGTTGTTAAC
TTGTTTATTGCAGCTTATAATGGTTACAAATAAAGCAATAGCATCACAAATTTCACAAATAAAGCATTTT
TTTCACTGCATTCTAGTTGTGGTTTGTCCAAACTCATCAATGTATCTTAAGGCGTAAATTGTAAGCGTTA
ATATTTTGTTAAAATTCGCGTTAAATTTTTGTTAAATCAGCTCATTTTTTAACCAATAGGCCGAAATCGG
CAAAATCCCTTATAAATCAAAAGAATAGACCGAGATAGGGT
[37 nt withheld, positions 1862-1898]
AAAGAACGTGGACTCCAACGTCAAAGG
[49 nt withheld, positions 1926-1974]
T
[91 nt withheld, positions 1976-2066]
G
[124 nt withheld, positions 2068-2191]
CAGGTGGCACTTTTCGGGGAAATGTGCGCGGAACCCCTATTTGTTTATTTTTCTAAATACATTCAAATAT
GTATCCGCTCATGAGACAATAACCCTGATAAATGCTTCAATAATATTGAAAAAGGAAGAGTCCTGAGGCG
GAAAGAACCAGCTGTGGAATGTGTGTCAGTTAGGGTGTGGAAAGTCCCCAGGCTCCCCAGCAGGCAGAAG
TATGCAAAGCATGCATCTCAATTAATCAGCAACCAGGTGTGGAAAGTCCCCAGGCTCCCCAGCAGGCAGA
AGTATGCAAAGCATGCATCTCAATTAGTCAGCAACCATAGTCCCGCCCCTAACTCCGCCCATCCCGCCCC
TAACTCCGCCCAGTTCCGCCCATTCTCCGCCCCATGGCTGACTAATTTTTTTTATTTATGCAGAGGCCGA
GGCCGCCTCGGCCTCTGAGCTATTCCAGAAGTAGTGAGGAGGCTTTTTTGGAGGCCTAGGCTTTTGCAAA
GATCGATCAAGAGACAGGATGAGGATCGTTTCGCATGATTGAACAAGATGGATTGCACGCAGGTTCTCCG
GCCGCTTGGGTGGAGAGGCTATTCGGCTATGACTGGGCACAACAGACAATCGGCTGCTCTGATGCCGCCG
TGTTCCGGCTGTCAGCGCAGGGGCGCCCGGTTCTTTTTGTCAAGACCGACCTGTCCGGTGCCCTGAATGA
ACTGCAAGACGAGGCAGCGCGGCTATCGTGGCTGGCCACGACGGGCGTTCCTTGCGCAGCTGTGCTCGAC
GTTGTCACTGAAGCGGGAAGGGACTGGCTGCTATTGGGCGAAGTGCCGGGGCAGGATCTCCTGTCATCTC
ACCTTGCTCCTGCCGAGAAAGTATCCATCATGGCTGATGCAATGCGGCGGCTGCATACGCTTGATCCGGC
TACCTGCCCATTCGACCACCAAGCGAAACATCGCATCGAGCGAGCACGTACTCGGATGGAAGCCGGTCTT
GTCGATCAGGATGATCTGGACGAAGAGCATCAGGGGCTCGCGCCAGCCGAACTGTTCGCCAGGCTCAAGG
CGAGCATGCCCGACGGCGAGGATCTCGTCGTGACCCATGGCGATGCCTGCTTGCCGAATATCATGGTGGA
AAATGGCCGCTTTTCTGGATTCATCGACTGTGGCCGGCTGGGTGTGGCGGACCGCTATCAGGACATAGCG
TTGGCTACCCGTGATATTGCTGAAGAGCTTGGCGGCGAATGGGCTGACCGCTTCCTCGTGCTTTACGGTA
TCGCCGCTCCCGATTCGCAGCGCATCGCCTTCTATCGCCTTCTTGACGAGTTCTTCTGAGCGGGACTCTG
GGGTTCGAAATGACCGACCAAGCGACGCCCAACCTGCCATCACGAGATTTCGATTCCACCGCCGCCTTCT
ATGAAAGGTTGGGCTTCGGAATCGTTTTCCGGGACGCCGGCTGGATGATCCTCCAGCGCGGGGATCTCAT
GCTGGAGTTCTTCGCCCACCCTAGGGGGAGGCTAACTGAAACACGGAAGGAGACAATACCGGAAGGAACC
CGCGCTATGACGGCAATAAAAAGACAGAATAAAACGCACGGTGTTGGGTCGTTTGTTCATAAACGCGGGG
TTCGGTCCCAGGGCTGGCACTCTGTCGATACCCCACCGAGACCCCATTGGGGCCAATACGCCCGCGTTTC
TTCCTTTTCCCCACCCCACCCCCCAAGTTCGGGTGAAGGCCCAGGGCTCGCAGCCAACGTCGGGGCGGCA
GGCCCTGCCATAGCCTCAGGTTACTCATATATACTTTAGATTGATTTAAAACTTCATTTTTAATTTAAAA
GGATCTAGGTGAAGATCCTTTTTGATAATCTCATGACCAAAATCCCTTAACGTGAGTTTTCGTTCCACTG
AGCGTCAGACCCCGTAGAAAAGATCAAAGGATCTTCTTGAGATCCTTTTTTTCTGCGCGTAATCTGCTGC
TTGCAAACAAAAAAACCACCGCTACCAGCGGTGGTTTGTTTGCCGGATCAAGAGCTACCAACTCTTTTTC
CGAAGGTAACTGGCTTCAGCAGAGCGCAGATACCAAATACTGTTCTTCTAGTGTAGCCGTAGTTAGGCCA
CCACTTCAAGAACTCTGTAGCACCGCCTACATACCTCGCTCTGCTAATCCTGTTACCAGTGGCTGCTGCC
AGTGGCGATAAGTCGTGTCTTACCGGGTTGGACTCAAGACGATAGTTACCGGATAAGGCGCAGCGGTCGG
GCTGAACGGGGGGTTCGTGCACACAGCCCAGCTTGGAGCGAACGACCTACACCGAACTGAGATACCTACA
GCGTGAGCTATGAGAAAGCGCCACGCTTCCCGAAGGGAGAAAGGCGGACAGGTATCCGGTAAGCGGCAGG
GTCGGAACAGGAGAGCGCACGAGGGAGCTTCCAGGGGGAAACGCCTGGTATCTTTATAGTCCTGTCGGGT
TTCGCCACCTCTGACTTGAGCGTCGATTTTTGTGATGCTCGTCAGGGGGGCGGAGCCTATGGAAAAACGC
CAGCAACGCGGCCTTTTTACGGTTCCTGGCCTTTTGCTGGCCTTTTGCTCACATGTTCTTTCCTGCGTTA
TCCCCTGATTCTGTGGATAACCGTATTACCGCC
